Addgene plasmid #45756: pcDNA3 GRK2 S670D
Depositing lab: Robert Lefkowitz. Depositing organization: Duke University. Publication: Feedback inhibition of G protein-coupled receptor kinase 2 (GRK2) activity by extracellular signal-regulated kinases. Pitcher JA, Tesmer JJ, Freeman JL, Capel WD, Stone WC, Lefkowitz RJ. J Biol Chem. 1999 Dec 3. 274(49):34531-4. 10.1074/jbc.274.49.34531 PubMed 10574913.
Backbone
  Vector backbone: pcDNA3
  Backbone manufacturer: Invitrogen
  Backbone size w/o insert (bp): 5446
  Total vector size (bp): 7700
  Vector type: Mammalian Expression
Growth in bacteria
  Bacterial resistance: Ampicillin, 100 μg/mL
  Growth temperature: 37°C
  Growth strain: DH5alpha
  Copy number: Unknown
Gene/Insert
  Gene/Insert name: GRK2 S670D (alt names: GRK2; beta adrenergic receptor kinase 1; ADRBK1)
  Species: B. taurus (bovine)
  Insert size (bp): 2300
  Mutation: S670D
  Entrez Gene: GRK2 (a.k.a. ADRBK1)
  Promoter: CMV
  Cloning method: Restriction Enzyme; 5′ cloning site EcoRI (not destroyed); 3′ cloning site BamHI (not destroyed)
  Sequencing primers: 5′ CMV-F; 3′ BGHrev
Terms and licenses: Academic/Nonprofit Terms; Industry Terms: Not Available to Industry
Depositor comments: The additional C619S mutation in the Addgene QC sequence does not affect plasmid function.
How to cite: pcDNA3 GRK2 S670D was a gift from Robert Lefkowitz (Addgene plasmid # 45756 ; http://n2t.net/addgene:45756 ; RRID:Addgene_45756)
