[The description below was written by a language model from this plasmid's Addgene catalogue record.]
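Description:
pcDNA3 GRK2 S670D is a mammalian expression plasmid built on the Invitrogen pcDNA3 backbone (about 5.4 kb), carrying a roughly 2.3 kb bovine (B. taurus) cDNA for G protein-coupled receptor kinase 2 (GRK2, also known as beta-adrenergic receptor kinase 1 or ADRBK1), for a total size of about 7.7 kb. The insert was cloned by restriction digestion between EcoRI at the 5′ end and BamHI at the 3′ end, and both sites remain intact, so the fragment can be excised again. Expression is driven by the CMV promoter, which gives strong constitutive transcription in most mammalian cell lines. The listed 3′ sequencing primer site (BGH reverse) is consistent with the bovine growth hormone polyadenylation region that normally lies downstream of the pcDNA3 cloning site. The plasmid is propagated in E. coli under ampicillin selection. The record does not list a mammalian selection marker, any epitope tag or any reporter, and no feature table is provided.

The defining feature is the S670D substitution, which replaces serine 670 with aspartate. Such a change is commonly used to mimic constitutive phosphorylation. The associated publication concerns feedback inhibition of GRK2 activity by extracellular signal-regulated kinases, so the construct is suited to studying how modification at this position affects GRK2 kinase function and receptor regulation in transfected cells, typically alongside the wild-type kinase. The depositor notes that quality-control sequencing revealed an additional C619S change, which is reported not to affect plasmid function.
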