>Addgene plasmid #45756 | pcDNA3 GRK2 S670D | addgene partial sequence | sequence record 65179 | CMV-F 5'-CGCAAATGGGCGGTAGGCGTG-3'
AACCCACTGCTTACTGGCTTATCGAAATTAATACGACTCACTATAGGGAGACCCAAGCTTGGTACCGAGC
TCGGATCCACTAGTAACGGCCGCCAGTGTGCTGGAATTCGCGTCGACGCCGCCACCATGGCGGACCTGGA
GGCGGTGCTGGCCGACGTGAGCTACCTGATGGCCATGGAGAAGAGCAAGGCCACGCCGGCGGCGCGCGCC
AGCAAGAAGATCCTGCTGCCCGAGCCCAGCATCCGCAGCGTCATGCAGAAGTACCTGGAGGACCGGGGCG
AGGTGACTTTTGAGAAGATCTTCTCCCAGAAGCTGGGGTACCTGCTTTTCCGAGACTTCTGCCTGAAGCA
CCTGGAGGAGGCCAAGCCCTTGGTAGAGTTCTACGAGGAGATCAAGAAATACGAGAAGCTGGAGACAGAG
GAGGAGCGCCTGGTCTGCAGCCGAGAGATCTTCGACACGTACATCATGAAGGAGCTGCTGGCCTGCTCAC
ATCCTTTCTCGAAGAGCGCCATTGAGCACGTCCAGGGCCATCTGGTGAAGAAGCAGGTGCCTCCGGATCT
CTTCCAGCCATATATTGAAGAAATTTGCCAGAACCTCCGAGGAGACGTGTTCCAGAAATTCATCGAGAGC
GATAAATTCACACGATTTTGCCAGTGGAAGAATGTAGAGCTCAACATCCACCTGACCATGAACGACTTCA
GTGTGCACCGCATCATCGGGCGAGGCGGCTTCGGTGAGGTCTACGGCTGCCGGAAGGCCGACACGGGCAA
