>Addgene plasmid #45756 | pcDNA3 GRK2 S670D | addgene partial sequence | sequence record 65184 | BGH-Rev 5'-TAGAAGGCACAGTCGAGG-3'
AGGGCCCTCTAGAGGATCCTCAGAGGCCGTTGGCACTGCCGCGCTGGATCAGTGGCACCTTGCTCAGCTC
CACGACGGGGTCGCGCGGCTTGTTCTTCATCTTGGGCACCCGCTGCACTAGCTGCTGGGCCTCGCGGTAG
GCGTCTCGAAGCTCCTTCTTCCACTGCACCAGCTCTGGGTCACTATCGCACTGCAGGACAAACTGCTTGC
CACCTCGGATCTTGAGGAGGAGGCTCTTTCGCTCCTTGATCTGCGTCTCCTCCACCGACTGGATCTCCTC
CATGGTCAGCAGGCTCTGCGGGGCCTCGCCCTCGCCCCGCCACTCGAGCCGGTTAGGGAACAGGTAGAAG
TACCGCCGCTGCCACTGGGTCAGGAAGGGGTTGCCCATCTTGGACATGTAGCCATGCATGATGCAGTCCT
TGCCCAGGGCGTAGTCTTCCTCGTGGCCCAACTGCTTGTTTTTGGTTTTCTTGCGGGCCTCCAGCCGGTC
CGTCTCAGCATTGATGGTGTCAAAGACAGTCTCTGCTACCTCCTGCTGCCACCGCTCCGAGATGGTCAGG
GGGAAGTTGCGGTAGAGCTCCTGGTCACTGTCCAGTAGCTTGATTCCTTTTGTGTCCTCCTCATCGAAGG
AGCCAATGTCAAAGGCGTCGGCTGCATTCACCTCCCCTCGTGGGGGGATCAACGGGGGAGGGTACTTTTG
TAAAAAGACCATCTGCCAGTCCAGGGAACGGAAGAAGGGGCTCTCCTTCACCTCCTGGGCCCCTCGGCCC
AGGCAGCCTAGCCTCCGATTGACATC
